Addgene plasmid #164667: pBI-CMV1-mir451~451-CMV2-mir1
Purpose: Express miR-451~451 and miR-1-1 in mammalian cells
Depositing lab: David Bartel. Depositing organization: Whitehead Institute for Biomedical Research. Publication: MicroRNA Clustering Assists Processing of Suboptimal MicroRNA Hairpins through the Action of the ERH Protein. Fang W, Bartel DP. Mol Cell. 2020 Apr 16;78(2):289-302.e6. doi: 10.1016/j.molcel.2020.01.026. PubMed 32302541.
Backbone
  Vector backbone: pBI-CMV1
  Backbone manufacturer: Clontech
  Backbone size w/o insert (bp): 3114
  Vector type: Mammalian Expression
Growth in bacteria
  Bacterial resistance: Ampicillin, 100 μg/mL
  Growth temperature: 37°C
  Growth strain: DH5alpha
  Copy number: Low Copy
Gene/Insert 1
  Gene/Insert name: miR-451~451
  Species: H. sapiens (human)
  Insert size (bp): 350
  Entrez Gene: MIR451A (a.k.a. MIR451, MIRN451, hsa-mir-451, hsa-mir-451a, mir-451a)
  Promoter: CMV
  Cloning method: Restriction Enzyme; 5′ cloning site PvuII (not destroyed); 3′ cloning site HindIII (not destroyed)
  Sequencing primers: 5′ CAATGGGAGTTTGTTTTGGC
Gene/Insert 2
  Gene/Insert name: miR-1-1
  Species: H. sapiens (human)
  Insert size (bp): 198
  Entrez Gene: MIR1-1 (a.k.a. MIRN1-1, hsa-mir-1-1, miRNA1-1, mir-1-1)
  Promoter: CMV
  Cloning method: Restriction Enzyme; 5′ cloning site BglII (not destroyed); 3′ cloning site PstI (not destroyed)
  Sequencing primers: 5′ TGGGCTATGAACTAATGACC
Terms and licenses: Academic/Nonprofit Terms; Industry Terms: Not Available to Industry
How to cite: pBI-CMV1-mir451~451-CMV2-mir1 was a gift from David Bartel (Addgene plasmid # 164667 ; http://n2t.net/addgene:164667 ; RRID:Addgene_164667)
