[The description below was written by a language model from this plasmid's Addgene catalogue record and pLannotate feature annotations shown in this document.]
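Description:
pBI-CMV1-mir451~451-CMV2-mir1 is a mammalian expression plasmid built on the Clontech pBI-CMV1 bidirectional backbone, designed to produce two separate microRNA transcripts from a single vector in transfected cells. It is propagated in E. coli through a ColE1/pUC-type origin and selected with ampicillin via the β-lactamase gene and its native promoter. The catalogue entry lists the plasmid as low copy, whereas the annotated origin is of the type usually described as high copy. The sequenced record is about 3.6 kb, consistent with the roughly 3.1 kb backbone plus the two small inserts.

The central regulatory region consists of a CMV enhancer flanked by a full CMV immediate-early promoter pointing one way and a minimal CMV promoter fragment pointing the other, so that the shared enhancer drives divergent transcription. In the forward direction, the roughly 350 bp human insert carries two copies of the mir-451 hairpin in tandem, annotated as two separate mir-451 features about 90 nt apart. This creates an artificial miR-451~451 cluster. In the reverse direction, a roughly 198 bp human miR-1-1 fragment is expressed. Each transcription unit ends in its own SV40 polyadenylation signal; the short "large T antigen" fragments annotated beside them are most likely just part of the SV40-derived terminator regions rather than functional coding sequence.

The associated study examined how clustering with a neighbouring hairpin helps the processing of suboptimal microRNA hairpins. In that context, the construct fits a test of whether a neighbouring copy of mir-451 affects mir-451 maturation. The co-expressed miR-1-1 probably serves as an internal reference from the same plasmid, though the record does not state that role explicitly.
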