Features (pLannotate 1.2.2; 13 found; start..end, strand, type, name):
     66..100     -  promoter       minimal CMV promoter (fragment): human cytomegalovirus (CMV) immediate early promoter
    178..481     +  enhancer       CMV enhancer: human cytomegalovirus immediate early enhancer
    482..685     +  promoter       CMV promoter: human cytomegalovirus (CMV) immediate early promoter
    785..856     +  ncRNA          mir-451: Accession: RF00722 - microRNA mir-451
    950..1021    +  ncRNA          mir-451: Accession: RF00722 - microRNA mir-451
   1106..1189    +  CDS            large T antigen (fragment): large T antigen from SV40 (simian virus 40)
   1212..1293    +  polyA_signal   SV40 poly(A) signal: SV40 polyadenylation signal
   1475..2063    -  rep_origin     ori: high-copy-number ColE1/pMB1/pBR322/pUC origin of replication
   2234..3094    -  CDS            AmpR: β-lactamase; bla; confers resistance to ampicillin, carbenicillin, and related antibiotics
   3095..3199    -  promoter       AmpR promoter: bla
   3232..3313    -  polyA_signal   SV40 poly(A) signal: SV40 polyadenylation signal
   3336..3419    -  CDS            large T antigen (fragment): large T antigen from SV40 (simian virus 40)
   3495..3571    -  ncRNA          mir-1: Accession: RF00103 - mir-1 microRNA precursor family
>Addgene plasmid #164667 | pBI-CMV1-mir451~451-CMV2-mir1 | addgene full sequence | sequence record 328513 | Addgene NGS Result
CAGATCTGGGCCCCCGCGGCATATGACCGGTGAATTCTCCAGGCGATCTGACGGTTCACTAAACGAGCTC
TGCTTATATAGGCCTCCCACCGTACACGCCACCTCGACATACTCGAGTAGTTATTAATAGTAATCAATTA
CGGGGTCATTAGTTCATAGCCCATATATGGAGTTCCGCGTTACATAACTTACGGTAAATGGCCCGCCTGG
CTGACCGCCCAACGACCCCCGCCCATTGACGTCAATAATGACGTATGTTCCCATAGTAACGCCAATAGGG
ACTTTCCATTGACGTCAATGGGTGGAGTATTTACGGTAAACTGCCCACTTGGCAGTACATCAAGTGTATC
ATATGCCAAGTACGCCCCCTATTGACGTCAATGACGGTAAATGGCCCGCCTGGCATTATGCCCAGTACAT
GACCTTATGGGACTTTCCTACTTGGCAGTACATCTACGTATTAGTCATCGCTATTACCATGGTGATGCGG
TTTTGGCAGTACATCAATGGGCGTGGATAGCGGTTTGACTCACGGGGATTTCCAAGTCTCCACCCCATTG
ACGTCAATGGGAGTTTGTTTTGGCACCAAAATCAACGGGACTTTCCAAAATGTCGTAACAACTCCGCCCC
ATTGACGCAAATGGGCGGTAGGCGTGTACGGTGGGAGGTCTATATAAGCAGAGCTGGTTTAGTGAACCGT
CAGATCCGCTAGGGATCCTCTAGTCAGCTGGTTCTGCCCCCAGCCCCTCACAGTGCTTTTCAAGCCATGC
TTCCTGTGCCCCCAGTTTGGGAATGGCAAGGAAACCGTTACCATTACTGAGTTTAGTAATGGTAATGGTT
CTCTTGCTATACCCAGCCAGCTCTGGAGCCTGACAAGGAGGACAGGAGAGATGCTGCGGCCGCAAGAAGC
TCTCTGCTCAGCCTGTCACAACCTACTGACTGCCAGGGCACTTGGGAATGGCAAGGAAACCGTTACCATT
ACTGAGTTTAGTAATGGTAATGGTTCTCTTGCTATACCCAGAAAACGTGCCAGGAAGAGAACTCAGGACC
CTGAAGCAGACTACTGGAAGGGAGACTCCAAAGCTTGTCGACGATATCTCCAGAGGATCATAATCAGCCA
TACCACATTTGTAGAGGTTTTACTTGCTTTAAAAAACCTCCCACACCTCCCCCTGAACCTGAAACATAAA
ATGAATGCAATTGTTGTTGTTAACTTGTTTATTGCAGCTTATAATGGTTACAAATAAAGCAATAGCATCA
CAAATTTCACAAATAAAGCATTTTTTTCACTGCCCCGAGCTTCCTCGCTCACTGACTCGCTGCGCTCGGT
CGTTCGGCTGCGGCGAGCGGTATCAGCTCACTCAAAGGCGGTAATACGGTTATCCACAGAATCAGGGGAT
AACGCAGGAAAGAACATGTGAGCAAAAGGCCAGCAAAAGGCCAGGAACCGTAAAAAGGCCGCGTTGCTGG
CGTTTTTCCATAGGCTCCGCCCCCCTGACGAGCATCACAAAAATCGACGCTCAAGTCAGAGGTGGCGAAA
CCCGACAGGACTATAAAGATACCAGGCGTTTCCCCCTGGAAGCTCCCTCGTGCGCTCTCCTGTTCCGACC
CTGCCGCTTACCGGATACCTGTCCGCCTTTCTCCCTTCGGGAAGCGTGGCGCTTTCTCATAGCTCACGCT
GTAGGTATCTCAGTTCGGTGTAGGTCGTTCGCTCCAAGCTGGGCTGTGTGCACGAACCCCCCGTTCAGCC
CGACCGCTGCGCCTTATCCGGTAACTATCGTCTTGAGTCCAACCCGGTAAGACACGACTTATCGCCACTG
GCAGCAGCCACTGGTAACAGGATTAGCAGAGCGAGGTATGTAGGCGGTGCTACAGAGTTCTTGAAGTGGT
GGCCTAACTACGGCTACACTAGAAGAACAGTATTTGGTATCTGCGCTCTGCTGAAGCCAGTTACCTTCGG
AAAAAGAGTTGGTAGCTCTTGATCCGGCAAACAAACCACCGCTGGTAGCGGTGGTTTTTTTGTTTGCAAG
CAGCAGATTACGCGCAGAAAAAAAGGATCTCAAGAAGATCCTTTGATCTTTTCTACGGGGTCTGACGCTC
AGTGGAACGAAAACTCACGTTAAGGGATTTTGGTCATGAGATTATCAAAAAGGATCTTCACCTAGATCCT
TTTAAATTAAAAATGAAGTTTTAAATCAATCTAAAGTATATATGAGTAAACTTGGTCTGACAGTTACCAA
TGCTTAATCAGTGAGGCACCTATCTCAGCGATCTGTCTATTTCGTTCATCCATAGTTGCCTGACTCCCCG
TCGTGTAGATAACTACGATACGGGAGGGCTTACCATCTGGCCCCAGTGCTGCAATGATACCGCGAGACCC
ACGCTCACCGGCTCCAGATTTATCAGCAATAAACCAGCCAGCCGGAAGGGCCGAGCGCAGAAGTGGTCCT
GCAACTTTATCCGCCTCCATCCAGTCTATTAATTGTTGCCGGGAAGCTAGAGTAAGTAGTTCGCCAGTTA
ATAGTTTGCGCAACGTTGTTGCCATTGCTACAGGCATCGTGGTGTCACGCTCGTCGTTTGGTATGGCTTC
ATTCAGCTCCGGTTCCCAACGATCAAGGCGAGTTACATGATCCCCCATGTTGTGCAAAAAAGCGGTTAGC
TCCTTCGGTCCTCCGATCGTTGTCAGAAGTAAGTTGGCCGCAGTGTTATCACTCATGGTTATGGCAGCAC
TGCATAATTCTCTTACTGTCATGCCATCCGTAAGATGCTTTTCTGTGACTGGTGAGTACTCAACCAAGTC
ATTCTGAGAATAGTGTATGCGGCGACCGAGTTGCTCTTGCCCGGCGTCAACACGGGATAATACCGCGCCA
CATAGCAGAACTTTAAAAGTGCTCATCATTGGAAAACGTTCTTCGGGGCGAAAACTCTCAAGGATCTTAC
CGCTGTTGAGATCCAGTTCGATGTAACCCACTCGTGCACCCAACTGATCTTCAGCATCTTTTACTTTCAC
CAGCGTTTCTGGGTGAGCAAAAACAGGAAGGCAAAATGCCGCAAAAAAGGGAATAAGGGCGACACGGAAA
TGTTGAATACTCATACTCTTCCTTTTTCAATATTATTGAAGCATTTATCAGGGTTATTGTCTCATGAGCG
GATACATATTTGAATGTATTTAGAAAAATAAACAAATAGGGGTTCCGCGCACATTTCCCCGAAAAGTGCC
ACCTGACGTCGGCAGTGAAAAAAATGCTTTATTTGTGAAATTTGTGATGCTATTGCTTTATTTGTAACCA
TTATAAGCTGCAATAAACAAGTTAACAACAACAATTGCATTCATTTTATGTTTCAGGTTCAGGGGGAGGT
GTGGGAGGTTTTTTAAAGCAAGTAAAACCTCTACAAATGTGGTATGGCTGATTATGATCCTCTAGACTGC
AGGGCTGTCGGCCGCGGCGGCCCCCGTGGTGTGGAGTGCCCCTCAGTGCGGCGAGAGAGGTCCCGGCCTG
AGATACATACTTCTTTACATTCCATAGCTTAGCAGGTCCATATGGGCATATAAAGAAGTATGTTTCCCAA
GCAGGCAGTCTGCATGCAGTTCCAAGACCCCGGGACGCCGCCCCGGTAGAAGCTGACCC
